>Addgene plasmid #164921 | MSCVpic2hygro-EGFP-FF2 | addgene full sequence | sequence record 333683 | Addgene NGS Result
TGAAAGACCCCACCTGTAGGTTTGGCAAGCTAGCTTAAGTAACGCCATTTTGCAAGGCATGGAAAATACA
TAACTGAGAATAGAGAAGTTCAGATCAAGGTTAGGAACAGAGAGACAGCAGAATATGGGCCAAACAGGAT
ATCTGTGGTAAGCAGTTCCTGCCCCGGCTCAGGGCCAAGAACAGATGGTCCCCAGATGCGGTCCCGCCCT
CAGCAGTTTCTAGAGAACCATCAGATGTTTCCAGGGTGCCCCAAGGACCTGAAATGACCCTGTGCCTTAT
TTGAACTAACCAATCAGTTCGCTTCTCGCTTCTGTTCGCGCGCTTCTGCTCCCCGAGCTCAATAAAAGAG
CCCACAACCCCTCACTCGGCGCGCCAGTCCTCCGATAGACTGCGTCGCCCGGGTACCCGTATTCCCAATA
AAGCCTCTTGCTGTTTGCATCCGAATCGTGGACTCGCTGATCCTTGGGAGGGTCTCCTCAGATTGATTGA
CTGCCCACCTCGGGGGTCTTTCATTTGGAGGTTCCACCGAGATTTGGAGACCCCTGCCCAGGGACCACCG
ACCCCCCCGCCGGGAGGTAAGCTGGCCAGCGGTCGTTTCGTGTCTGTCTCTGTCTTTGTGCGTGTTTGTG
CCGGCATCTAATGTTTGCGCCTGCGTCTGTACTAGTTAGCTAACTAGCTCTGTATCTGGCGGACCCGTGG
TGGAACTGACGAGTTCTGAACACCCGGCCGCAACCCTGGGAGACGTCCCAGGGACTTTGGGGGCCGTTTT
TGTGGCCCGACCTGAGGAAGGGAGTCGATGTGGAATCCGACCCCGTCAGGATATGTGGTTCTGGTAGGAG
ACGAGAACCTAAAACAGTTCCCGCCTCCGTCTGAATTTTTGCTTTCGGTTTGGAACCGAAGCCGCGCGTC
TTGTCTGCTGCAGCGCTGCAGCATCGTTCTGTGTTGTCTCTGTCTGACTGTGTTTCTGTATTTGTCTGAA
AATTAGGGCCAGACTGTTACCACTCCCTTAAGTTTGACCTTAGGTCACTGGAAAGATGTCGAGCGGATCG
CTCACAACCAGTCGGTAGATGTCAAGAAGAGACGTTGGGTTACCTTCTGCTCTGCAGAATGGCCAACCTT
TAACGTCGGATGGCCGCGAGACGGCACCTTTAACCGAGACCTCATCACCCAGGTTAAGATCAAGGTCTTT
TCACCTGGCCCGCATGGACACCCAGACCAGGTCCCCTACATCGTGACCTGGGAAGCCTTGGCTTTTGACC
CCCCTCCCTGGGTCAAGCCCTTTGTACACCCTAAGCCTCCGCCTCCTCTTCCTCCATCCGCCCCGTCTCT
CCCCCTTGAACCTCCTCGTTCGACCCCGCCTCGATCCTCCCTTTATCCAGCCCTCACTCCTTCTCTAGGC
GCCGGAATTAGATCTCTCGACTAGGGATAACAGGGTAATTGTTTGAATGAGGCTTCAGTACTTTACAGAA
TCGTTGCCTGCACATCTTGGAAACACTTGCTGGGATTACTTCTTCAGGTTAACCCAACAGAAGGCTCGAG
AAGGTATATTGCTGTTGACAGTGAGCGCCCGCCTGAAGTCTCTGATTAATAGTGAAGCCACAGATGTATT
AATCAGAGACTTCAGGCGGTTGCCTACTGCCTCGGAATTCAAGGGGCTACTTTAGGAGCAATTATCTTGT
TTACTAAAACTGAATACCTTGCTATCTCTTTGATACATTTTTACAAAGCTGAATTAAAATGGTATAAATT
AAATCACTTTTTTCAATTGGAAGACTAATGCGTTTAAACACGCGGCGACGCGTCGATGGCTCCGGTGCCC
GTCAGTGGGCAGAGCGCACATCGCCCACAGTCCCCGAGAAGTTGGGGGGAGGGGTCGGCAATTGAACCGG
TGCCTAGAGAAGGTGGCGCGGGGTAAACTGGGAAAGTGATGTCGTGTACTGGCTCCGCCTTTTTCCCGAG
GGTGGGGGAGAACCGTATATAAGTGCAGTAGTCGCCGTGAACGTTCTTTTTCGCAACGGGTTTGCCGCCA
GAACACAGGTGTCGTGACGCGGGCCGGCCCGCCACCATGGTGAGCAAGGGCGAGGAGCTGTTCACCGGGG
TGGTGCCCATCCTGGTCGAGCTGGACGGCGACGTAAACGGCCACAAGTTCAGCGTGTCCGGCGAGGGCGA
GGGCGATGCCACCTACGGCAAGCTGACCCTGAAGTTCATCTGCACCACCGGCAAGCTGCCCGTGCCCTGG
CCCACCCTCGTGACCACCCTGACCTACGGCGTGCAGTGCTTCAGCCGCTACCCCGACCACATGAAGCAGC
ACGACTTCTTCAAGTCCGCCATGCCCGAAGGCTACGTCCAGGAGCGCACCATCTTCTTCAAGGACGACGG
CAACTACAAGACCCGCGCCGAGGTGAAGTTCGAGGGCGACACCCTGGTGAACCGCATCGAGCTGAAGGGC
ATCGACTTCAAGGAGGACGGCAACATCCTGGGGCACAAGCTGGAGTACAACTACAACAGCCACAACGTCT
ATATCATGGCCGACAAGCAGAAGAACGGCATCAAGGTGAACTTCAAGATCCGCCACAACATCGAGGACGG
CAGCGTGCAGCTCGCCGACCACTACCAGCAGAACACCCCCATCGGCGACGGCCCCGTGCTGCTGCCCGAC
AACCACTACCTGAGCACCCAGTCCGCCCTGAGCAAAGACCCCAACGAGAAGCGCGATCACATGGTCCTGC
TGGAGTTCGTGACCGCCGCCGGGATCACTCTCGGCATGGACGTGCTGTACAAGTAGGCGGCCGCCCTGCA
GGCCCCTCTCCCTCCCCCCCCCCTAACGTTACTGGCCGAAGCCGCTTGGAATAAGGCCGGTGTGCGTTTG
TCTATATGTTATTTTCCACCATATTGCCGTCTTTTGGCAATGTGAGGGCCCGGAAACCTGGCCCTGTCTT
CTTGACGAGCATTCCTAGGGGTCTTTCCCCTCTCGCCAAAGGAATGCAAGGTCTGTTGAATGTCGTGAAG
GAAGCAGTTCCTCTGGAAGCTTCTTGAAGACAAACAACGTCTGTAGCGACCCTTTGCAGGCAGCGGAACC
CCCCACCTGGCGACAGGTGCCTCTGCGGCCAAAAGCCACGTGTATAAGATACACCTGCAAAGGCGGCACA
ACCCCAGTGCCACGTTGTGAGTTGGATAGTTGTGGAAAGAGTCAAATGGCTCTCCTCAAGCGTATTCAAC
AAGGGGCTGAAGGATGCCCAGAAGGTACCCCATTGTATGGGATCTGATCTGGGGCCTCGGTACACATGCT
TTACATGTGTTTAGTCGAGGTTAAAAAAACGTCTAGGCCCCCCGAACCACGGGGACGTGGTTTTCCTTTG
AAAAACACGATGATAATATGGCCACATTAATTAATGAAAAAGCCTGAACTCACCGCGACGTCTGTCGAGA
AGTTTCTGATCGAAAAGTTCGACAGCGTCTCCGACCTGATGCAGCTCTCGGAGGGCGAAGAATCTCGTGC
TTTCAGCTTCGATGTAGGAGGGCGTGGATATGTCCTGCGGGTAAATAGCTGCGCCGATGGTTTCTACAAA
GATCGTTATGTTTATCGGCACTTTGCATCGGCCGCGCTCCCGATTCCGGAAGTGCTTGACATTGGGGAAT
TCAGCGAGAGCCTGACCTATTGCATCTCCCGCCGTGCACAGGGTGTCACGTTGCAAGACCTGCCTGAAAC
CGAACTGCCCGCTGTTCTGCAGCCGGTCGCGGAGGCCATGGATGCGATCGCTGCGGCCGATCTTAGCCAG
ACGAGCGGGTTCGGCCCATTCGGACCGCAAGGAATCGGTCAATACACTACATGGCGTGATTTCATATGCG
CGATTGCTGATCCCCATGTGTATCACTGGCAAACTGTGATGGACGACACCGTCAGTGCGTCCGTCGCGCA
GGCTCTCGATGAGCTGATGCTTTGGGCCGAGGACTGCCCCGAAGTCCGGCACCTCGTGCACGCGGATTTC
GGCTCCAACAATGTCCTGACGGACAATGGCCGCATAACAGCGGTCATTGACTGGAGCGAGGCGATGTTCG
GGGATTCCCAATACGAGGTCGCCAACATCTTCTTCTGGAGGCCGTGGTTGGCTTGTATGGAGCAGCAGAC
GCGCTACTTCGAGCGGAGGCATCCGGAGCTTGCAGGATCGCCGCGGCTCCGGGCGTATATGCTCCGCATT
GGTCTTGACCAACTCTATCAGAGCTTGGTTGACGGCAATTTCGATGATGCAGCTTGGGCGCAGGGTCGAT
GCGACGCAATCGTCCGATCCGGAGCCGGGACTGTCGGGCGTACACAAATCGCCCGCAGAAGCGCGGCCGT
CTGGACCGATGGCTGTGTAGAAGTACTCGCCGATAGTGGAAACCGACGCCCCAGCACTCGTCCGAGGGCA
AAGGAATAGATCGATAAAATAAAAGATTTTATTTAGTCTCCAGAAAAAGGGGGGAATGAAAGACCCCACC
TGTAGGTTTGGCAAGCTAGCTTAAGTAACGCCATTTTGCAAGGCATGGAAAATACATAACTGAGAATAGA
GAAGTTCAGATCAAGGTTAGGAACAGAGAGACAGCAGAATATGGGCCAAACAGGATATCTGTGGTAAGCA
GTTCCTGCCCCGGCTCAGGGCCAAGAACAGATGGTCCCCAGATGCGGTCCCGCCCTCAGCAGTTTCTAGA
GAACCATCAGATGTTTCCAGGGTGCCCCAAGGACCTGAAATGACCCTGTGCCTTATTTGAACTAACCAAT
CAGTTCGCTTCTCGCTTCTGTTCGCGCGCTTCTGCTCCCCGAGCTCAATAAAAGAGCCCACAACCCCTCA
CTCGGCGCGCCAGTCCTCCGATAGACTGCGTCGCCCGGGTACCCGTGTATCCAATAAACCCTCTTGCAGT
TGCATCCGACTTGTGGTCTCGCTGTTCCTTGGGAGGGTCTCCTCTGAGTGATTGACTACCCGTCAGCGGG
GGTCTTTCATGGGTAACAGTTTCTTGAAGTTGGAGAACAACATTCTGAGGGTAGGAGTCGAATATTAAGT
AATCCTGACTCAATTAGCCACTGTTTTGAATCCACATACTCCAATACTCCTGAAATAGTTCATTATGGAC
AGCGCAGAAAGAGCTGGGGAGAATTGTGAAATTGTTATCCGCTCACAATTCCACACAACATACGAGCCGG
AAGCATAAAGTGTAAAGCCTGGGGTGCCTAATGAGTGAGCTAACTCACATTAATTGCGTTGCGCTCACTG
CCCGCTTTCCAGTCGGGAAACCTGTCGTGCCAGCTGCATTAATGAATCGGCCAACGCGCGGGGAGAGGCG
GTTTGCGTATTGGGCGCTCTTCCGCTTCCTCGCTCACTGACTCGCTGCGCTCGGTCGTTCGGCTGCGGCG
AGCGGTATCAGCTCACTCAAAGGCGGTAATACGGTTATCCACAGAATCAGGGGATAACGCAGGAAAGAAC
ATGTGAGCAAAAGGCCAGCAAAAGGCCAGGAACCGTAAAAAGGCCGCGTTGCTGGCGTTTTTCCATAGGC
TCCGCCCCCCTGACGAGCATCACAAAAATCGACGCTCAAGTCAGAGGTGGCGAAACCCGACAGGACTATA
AAGATACCAGGCGTTTCCCCCTGGAAGCTCCCTCGTGCGCTCTCCTGTTCCGACCCTGCCGCTTACCGGA
TACCTGTCCGCCTTTCTCCCTTCGGGAAGCGTGGCGCTTTCTCATAGCTCACGCTGTAGGTATCTCAGTT
CGGTGTAGGTCGTTCGCTCCAAGCTGGGCTGTGTGCACGAACCCCCCGTTCAGCCCGACCGCTGCGCCTT
ATCCGGTAACTATCGTCTTGAGTCCAACCCGGTAAGACACGACTTATCGCCACTGGCAGCAGCCACTGGT
AACAGGATTAGCAGAGCGAGGTATGTAGGCGGTGCTACAGAGTTCTTGAAGTGGTGGCCTAACTACGGCT
ACACTAGAAGAACAGTATTTGGTATCTGCGCTCTGCTGAAGCCAGTTACCTTCGGAAAAAGAGTTGGTAG
CTCTTGATCCGGCAAACAAACCACCGCTGGTAGCGGTGGTTTTTTTGTTTGCAAGCAGCAGATTACGCGC
AGAAAAAAAGGATCTCAAGAAGATCCTTTGATCTTTTCTACGGGGTCTGACGCTCAGTGGAACGAAAACT
CACGTTAAGGGATTTTGGTCATGAGATTATCAAAAAGGATCTTCACCTAGATCCTTTTAAATTAAAAATG
AAGTTTTAAATCAATCTAAAGTATATATGAGTAAACTTGGTCTGACAGTTACCAATGCTTAATCAGTGAG
GCACCTATCTCAGCGATCTGTCTATTTCGTTCATCCATAGTTGCCTGACTCCCCGTCGTGTAGATAACTA
CGATACGGGAGGGCTTACCATCTGGCCCCAGTGCTGCAATGATACCGCGAGACCCACGCTCACCGGCTCC
AGATTTATCAGCAATAAACCAGCCAGCCGGAAGGGCCGAGCGCAGAAGTGGTCCTGCAACTTTATCCGCC
TCCATCCAGTCTATTAATTGTTGCCGGGAAGCTAGAGTAAGTAGTTCGCCAGTTAATAGTTTGCGCAACG
TTGTTGCCATTGCTACAGGCATCGTGGTGTCACGCTCGTCGTTTGGTATGGCTTCATTCAGCTCCGGTTC
CCAACGATCAAGGCGAGTTACATGATCCCCCATGTTGTGCAAAAAAGCGGTTAGCTCCTTCGGTCCTCCG
ATCGTTGTCAGAAGTAAGTTGGCCGCAGTGTTATCACTCATGGTTATGGCAGCACTGCATAATTCTCTTA
CTGTCATGCCATCCGTAAGATGCTTTTCTGTGACTGGTGAGTACTCAACCAAGTCATTCTGAGAATAGTG
TATGCGGCGACCGAGTTGCTCTTGCCCGGCGTCAATACGGGATAATACCGCGCCACATAGCAGAACTTTA
AAAGTGCTCATCATTGGAAAACGTTCTTCGGGGCGAAAACTCTCAAGGATCTTACCGCTGTTGAGATCCA
GTTCGATGTAACCCACTCGTGCACCCAACTGATCTTCAGCATCTTTTACTTTCACCAGCGTTTCTGGGTG
AGCAAAAACAGGAAGGCAAAATGCCGCAAAAAAGGGAATAAGGGCGACACGGAAATGTTGAATACTCATA
CTCTTCCTTTTTCAATATTATTGAAGCATTTATCAGGGTTATTGTCTCATGAGCGGATACATATTTGAAT
GTATTTAGAAAAATAAACAAATAGGGGTTCCGCGCACATTTCCCCGAAAAGTGCCACCTGACGTCTAAGA
AACCATTATTATCATGACATTAACCTATAAAAATAGGCGTATCACGAGGCCCTTTCGTCTCGCGCGTTTC
GGTGATGACGGTGAAAACCTCTGACACATGCAGCTCCCGGAGACGGTCACAGCTTGTCTGTAAGCGGATG
CCGGGAGCAGACAAGCCCGTCAGGGCGCGTCAGCGGGTGTTGGCGGGTGTCGGGGCTGGCTTAACTATGC
GGCATCAGAGCAGATTGTACTGAGAGTGCACCATATGCGGTGTGAAATACCGCACAGATGCGTAAGGAGA
AAATACCGCATCAGGCGCCATTCGCCATTCAGGCTGCGCAACTGTTGGGAAGGGCGATCGGTGCGGGCCT
CTTCGCTATTACGCCAGCTGGCGAAAGGGGGATGTGCTGCAAGGCGATTAAGTTGGGTAACGCCAGGGTT
TTCCCAGTCACGACGTTGTAAAACGACGGCGCAAGGAATGGTGCATGCAAGGAGATGGCGCCCAACAGTC
CCCCGGCCACGGGGCCTGCCACCATACCCACGCCGAAACAAGCGCTCATGAGCCCGAAGTGGCGAGCCCG
ATCTTCCCCATCGGTGATGTCGGCGATATAGGCGCCAGCAACCGCACCTGTGGCGCCGGTGATGCCGGCC
ACGATGCGTCCGGCGTAGAGGCGATTAGTCCAATTTGTTAAAGACAGGATATCAGTGGTCCAGGCTCTAG
TTTTGACTCAACAATATCACCAGCTGAAGCCTATAGAGTACGAGCCATAGATAAAATAAAAGATTTTATT
TAGTCTCCAGAAAAAGGGGGGAA
Features (pLannotate 1.2.2; 22 found; start..end, strand, type, name):
    579..920     +  misc_feature   MESV Ψ: packaging signal of murine embryonic stem cell virus
    987..1403    +  CDS            gag (truncated): truncated Moloney murine leukemia virus (MMLV) gag gene lacking the start codon
   1443..1536    +  ncRNA          5' miR-30a: sequence upstream of the 71-nt precursor of the human miR-30a microRNA (Zeng et al., 2002) miRNA
   1648..1760    +  ncRNA          3' miR-30a: sequence downstream of the 71-nt precursor of the human miR-30a microRNA (Zeng et al., 2002) miRNA
   1827..2038    +  promoter       EF-1α core promoter: core promoter for human elongation factor EF-1α
   2067..2785    +  CDS            EGFP (fragment): the original enhanced GFP (Yang et al., 1996) mammalian codon-optimized
   2803..3386    +  misc_feature   IRES2: internal ribosome entry site (IRES) of the encephalomyocarditis virus (EMCV)
   3394..4419    +  CDS            HygR: aminoglycoside phosphotransferase from E. coli; aph(4)-Ia; confers resistance to hygromycin
   4466..4980    +  LTR            3' LTR: 3' long terminal repeat from murine embryonic stem cell virus
   5142..5158    -  protein_bind   lac operator: The lac repressor binds to the lac operator to inhibit transcription in E. coli. This inhibition can be relieved by adding lactose or isopropyl-β-D-thiogalactopyranoside (IPTG). lac repressor encoded by lacI
   5166..5196    -  promoter       lac promoter: promoter for the E. coli lac operon
   5211..5232    -  protein_bind   CAP binding site: CAP binding activates transcription in the presence of cAMP. E. coli catabolite activator protein
   5245..5337    -  CDS            lacI (fragment): lac repressor; lacI; The lac repressor binds to the lac operator to inhibit transcription in E. coli. This inhibition can be relieved by adding lactose or isopropyl-β-D-thiogalactopyranoside (IPTG).
   5520..6108    -  rep_origin     ori: high-copy-number ColE1/pMB1/pBR322/pUC origin of replication
   6279..7139    -  CDS            AmpR: β-lactamase; bla; confers resistance to ampicillin, carbenicillin, and related antibiotics
   7140..7244    -  promoter       AmpR promoter: bla
   7339..7374    +  CDS            rop (fragment): Rop protein, which maintains plasmids at low copy number; rop
   7476..7575    +  misc_feature   bom (fragment): basis of mobility region from pBR322
   7581..7730    -  CDS            lacZα (fragment): LacZα fragment of β-galactosidase; lacZ fragment
   7730..7931    -  CDS            TcR (fragment): tetracycline efflux protein; tet; confers resistance to tetracycline
   7932..8030    +  CDS            env (fragment): murine leukemia virus gPr80 envelope polyprotein precursor; env; proteolytically cleaved into gp70SU and p15TM subunits
   8072..515     +  LTR            5' LTR (across the origin): 5' long terminal repeat from murine embryonic stem cell virus
