[The description below was written by a language model from this plasmid's Addgene catalogue record and pLannotate feature annotations shown in this document.]
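Description:
MSCVpic2hygro-EGFP-FF2 is a gammaretroviral expression vector built on the MSCVpic2 backbone, designed to deliver a cDNA and a microRNA-embedded shRNA together into mammalian cells. The viral portion is bounded by murine embryonic stem cell virus 5′ and 3′ LTRs and carries the MESV Ψ packaging signal with a truncated, start-codon-less gag segment, so the genomic RNA can be packaged when viral proteins are supplied in trans by a packaging system. In bacteria it replicates from a high-copy ColE1/pUC-type origin and is selected with ampicillin through the β-lactamase gene. The remaining backbone annotations (lac promoter/operator and fragments of lacI, lacZα, rop, bom, TcR and env) appear to be non-functional cloning remnants.

Downstream of Ψ/gag, the 22-nt FF2 hairpin sits between the 5′ and 3′ flanking sequences of human miR-30a, placed at XhoI/EcoRI sites. In this position it is presumably transcribed from the 5′ LTR and processed like an endogenous microRNA. An EF-1α core promoter then drives a bicistronic transcript in which EGFP, cloned at FseI/NotI, is followed by an EMCV IRES2 and the hygromycin resistance gene. Transduced cells are therefore both fluorescent and hygromycin-selectable.

The catalogue links FF2 to human NPFFR2 (neuropeptide FF receptor 2), but the record gives no further evidence for the hairpin's target, so this assignment should be treated with caution. The pairing of a reporter cDNA with this shRNA suggests a control or reference version of the dual cDNA/shRNA vector, although the record does not say so. The associated work concerns immortalization and oncogenic transformation of primary human airway epithelial cells. The sequenced record is 8,073 nt, slightly shorter than the listed total of 8,104 bp.
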