Addgene plasmid #164921: MSCVpic2hygro-EGFP-FF2
Purpose: Expresses EGFP cDNA and FF2 shRNA in mammalian cells
Depositing lab: Ji Luo. Depositing organization: National Cancer Institute (NCI). Publication: One-step immortalization of primary human airway epithelial cells capable of oncogenic transformation. Smith JL, Lee LC, Read A, Li Q, Yu B, Lee CS, Luo J. Cell Biosci. 2016 Nov 11;6:57. doi: 10.1186/s13578-016-0122-6. eCollection 2016. PubMed 27891214.
Backbone
  Vector backbone: MSCVpic2
  Backbone size w/o insert (bp): 7362
  Total vector size (bp): 8104
  Vector type: Retroviral
  Selectable markers: Hygromycin
Growth in bacteria
  Bacterial resistance: Ampicillin, 100 μg/mL
  Growth temperature: 37°C
  Growth strain: NEB Stable
  Copy number: High Copy
Gene/Insert 1
  Gene/Insert name: Enhanced green fluorescent protein (alt name: EGFP)
  Species: Synthetic
  Insert size (bp): 720
  Cloning method: Restriction Enzyme; 5′ cloning site FseI (unknown if destroyed); 3′ cloning site NotI (unknown if destroyed)
  Sequencing primers: 5′ ATGGTGAGCAAGGGCGAGGA
Gene/Insert 2
  Gene/Insert name: Neuropeptide FF receptor 2 (alt name: FF2)
  Species: H. sapiens (human)
  Insert size (bp): 22
  Entrez Gene: NPFFR2 (a.k.a. GPR74, HLWAR77, NPFF2, NPGPR)
  Cloning method: Restriction Enzyme; 5′ cloning site Xho 1 (unknown if destroyed); 3′ cloning site Eco R1 (unknown if destroyed)
  Sequencing primers: 5′ GGGATAACAGGGTAATTGTTTGAATG
Terms and licenses: Academic/Nonprofit Terms; Industry Terms: Not Available to Industry
How to cite: MSCVpic2hygro-EGFP-FF2 was a gift from Ji Luo (Addgene plasmid # 164921 ; http://n2t.net/addgene:164921 ; RRID:Addgene_164921)
