>Addgene plasmid #164921 | MSCVpic2hygro-EGFP-FF2 | depositor partial sequence | sequence record 320461 | EGFP cDNA
ATGGTGAGCAAGGGCGAGGAGCTGTTCACCGGGGTGGTGCCCATCCTGGTCGAGCTGGACGGCGACGTAA
ACGGCCACAAGTTCAGCGTGTCCGGCGAGGGCGAGGGCGATGCCACCTACGGCAAGCTGACCCTGAAGTT
CATCTGCACCACCGGCAAGCTGCCCGTGCCCTGGCCCACCCTCGTGACCACCCTGACCTACGGCGTGCAG
TGCTTCAGCCGCTACCCCGACCACATGAAGCAGCACGACTTCTTCAAGTCCGCCATGCCCGAAGGCTACG
TCCAGGAGCGCACCATCTTCTTCAAGGACGACGGCAACTACAAGACCCGCGCCGAGGTGAAGTTCGAGGG
CGACACCCTGGTGAACCGCATCGAGCTGAAGGGCATCGACTTCAAGGAGGACGGCAACATCCTGGGGCAC
AAGCTGGAGTACAACTACAACAGCCACAACGTCTATATCATGGCCGACAAGCAGAAGAACGGCATCAAGG
TGAACTTCAAGATCCGCCACAACATCGAGGACGGCAGCGTGCAGCTCGCCGACCACTACCAGCAGAACAC
CCCCATCGGCGACGGCCCCGTGCTGCTGCCCGACAACCACTACCTGAGCACCCAGTCCGCCCTGAGCAAA
GACCCCAACGAGAAGCGCGATCACATGGTCCTGCTGGAGTTCGTGACCGCCGCCGGGATCACTCTCGGCA
TGGACGTGCTGTACAAGTAG
