>Addgene plasmid #164921 | MSCVpic2hygro-EGFP-FF2 | depositor partial sequence | sequence record 320462 | FF2 shRNA
CCCGCCTGAAGTCTCTGATTAA
